>Addgene plasmid #63463 | pFusX4-55 | depositor partial sequence | sequence record 105444 | pFusX4_TCG
AGTCTTAAGCGTCTCCCCTGACCCCGGACCAAGTGGTGGCTATCGCCAGCAACGGTGGCGGCAAGCAAGC
GCTCGAAACGGTGCAGCGGCTGTTGCCGGTGCTGTGCCAGGACCATGGCCTGACTCCGGACCAAGTGGTG
GCTATCGCCAGCCACGATGGCGGCAAGCAAGCGCTCGAAACGGTGCAGCGGCTGTTGCCGGTGCTGTGCC
AGGACCATGGCCTGACCCCGGACCAAGTGGTGGCTATCGCCAGCAACAATGGCGGCAAGCAAGCGCTCGA
AACGGTGCAGCGGCTGTTGCCGGTGCTGTGCCAGGACCATGGCCGAGACGTC
