>Addgene plasmid #63463 | pFusX4-55 | depositor partial sequence | sequence record 105445 | FusX4
CGTCTCCCCTGACCCCGGACCAAGTGGTGGCTATCGAGACCGGCGCCGCTACGGGCGCGTCCCATTCGCC
ATTCAGGCTGCGCAACTGTTGGGAAGGGCGATCGGTGCGGGCTCTTCGCTATTACGCCAGCTGGCGAAAG
GGGGATGTGCTGCAAGGCGATTAAGTTGGGAACGCCAGGGTTTTCCCAGTCACGACGTTGTAAAACGACG
GCCAGTGAGCGCGCGTAATCGACTCACTATAGGGCGAATTGGGTACCGGGCCCCCCCTCGAGGTCCTCCA
GCTTTTGTTCCCTTTAGTGAGGGTTAATTGCGCGCTTGGCGTAATCATGGTCATAGCTGTTTCCTGTGTG
AAATTGTTATCCGCTCACAATTCCACACAACATACGAGCCGGAAGCATAAAGTGTAAAGCCTGGGGTGCC
TAATGAGTGAGCTAACTCACATTAATTGCGTTGCGCTCACTGCCCGCTTTCCACCGGTGGTCTCTGGCGG
CAAGCAAGCGCTCGAAACGGTGCAGCGGCTGTTGCCGGTGCTGTGCCAGGACCATGGCCGAGACGTCTAG
ACCAGCCAGGACAGAAATGCCTCGACTTCGCTGCTACCCAAGGTTGCCGGGTGACGCACACCGTGGAAAC
GGATGAAGGCACGAACCCAGTGGACATAAGCCTGTTCGGTTCGTAAGCTGTAATGCAAGTAGCGTATGCG
CTCACGCAACTGGTCCAGAACCTTGACCGAACGCAGCGGTGGTAACGGCGCAGTGGCGGTTTTCATGGCT
TGTTATGACTGTTTTTTTGGGGTACAGTCTATGCCTCGGGCATCCAAGCAGCAAGCGCGTTACGCCGTGG
GTCGATGTTTGATGTTATGGAGCAGCAACGATGTTACGCAGCAGGGCAGTCGCCCTAAAACAAAGTTAAA
CATTATGAGGGAAGCGGTGATCGCCGAAGTATCGACTCAACTATCAGAGGTAGTTGGCGTCATCGAGCGC
CATCTCGAACCGACGTTGCTGGCCGTACATTTGTACGGCTCCGCAGTGGATGGCGGCCTGAAGCCACACA
GTGATATTGATTTGCTGGTTACGGTGACCGTAAGGCTTGATGAAACAACGCGGCGAGCTTTGATCAACGA
CCTTTTGGAAACTTCGGCTTCCCCTGGAGAGAGCGAGATTCTCCGCGCTGTAGAAGTCACCATTGTTGTG
CACGACGACATCATTCCGTGGCGTTATCCAGCTAAGCGCGAACTGCAATTTGGAGAATGGCAGCGCAATG
ACATTCTTGCAGGTATCTTCGAGCCAGCCACGATCGACATTGATCTGGCTATCTTGCTGACAAAAGCAAG
AGAACATAGCGTTGCCTTGGTAGGTCCAGCGGCGGAGGAACTCTTTGATCCGGTTCCTGAACAGGATCTA
TTTGAGGCGCTAAATGAAACCTTAACGCTATGGAACTCGCCGCCCGACTGGGCTGGCGATGAGCGAAATG
TAGTGCTTACGTTGTCCCGCATTTGGTACAGCGCAGTAACCGGCAAAATCGCGCCGAAGGATGTCGCTGC
CGACTGGGCAATGGAGCGCCTGCCGGCCCAGTATCAGCCCGTCATACTTGAAGCTAGACAGGCTTATCTT
GGACAAGAAGAAGATCGCTTGGCCTCGCGCGCAGATCAGTTGGAAGAATTTGTCCACTACGTGAAAGGCG
AGATCACCAAGGTAGTCGGCAAATAACCCTCGAGCCACCCATGACCAAAATCCCTTAACGTGAGTTACGC
GTCGTTCCACTGAGCGTCAGACCCCGTAGAAAAGATCAAAGGATCTTCTTGAGATCCTTTTTTTCTGCGC
GTAATCTGCTGCTTGCAAACAAAAAAACCACCGCTACCAGCGGTGGTTTGTTTGCCGGATCAAGAGCTAC
CAACTCTTTTTCCGAAGGTAACTGGCTTCAGCAGAGCGCAGATACCAAATACTGTCCTTCTAGTGTAGCC
GTAGTTAGGCCACCACTTCAAGAACTCTGTAGCACCGCCTACATACCTCGCTCTGCTAATCCTGTTACCA
GTGGCTGCTGCCAGTGGCGATAAGTCGTGTCTTACCGGGTTGGACTCAAGACGATAGTTACCGGATAAGG
CGCAGCGGTCGGGCTGAACGGGGGGTTCGTGCACACAGCCCAGCTTGGAGCGAACGACCTACACCGAACT
GAGATACCTACAGCGTGAGCATTGAGAAAGCGCCACGCTTCCCGAAGGGAGAAAGGCGGACAGGTATCCG
GTAAGCGGCAGGGTCGGAACAGGAGAGCGCACGAGGGAGCTTCCAGGGGGAAACGCCTGGTATCTTTATA
GTCCTGTCGGGTTTCGCCACCTCTGACTTGAGCGTCGATTTTTGTGATGCTCGTCAGGGGGGCGGAGCCT
ATGGAAAAACGCCAGCAACGCGGCCTTTTTACGGTTCCTGGCCTTTTGCTGGCCTTTTGCTCACATGTTC
TTTCCTGCGTTATCCCCTGATTCTGTGGATAACCGTATTACCGCCTTTGAGTGAGCTGATACCGCTCGCC
GCAGCCGAACGACCGAGCGCAGCGAGTCAGTGAGCGAGGAAGCGGAAGAGCGCCCAATACGCAAACCGCC
TCTCCCCGCGCGTTGGCCGATTCATTAATGCAGCTGGCACGACAGGTTTCCCGACTGGAAAGCGGGCAGT
GAGCGCAACGCAATTAATACGCGTACCGCTAGCCAGGAAGAGTTTGTAGAAACGCAAAAAGGCCATCCGT
CAGGATGGCCTTCTGCTTAGTTTGATGCCTGGCAGTTTATGGCGGGCGTCCTGCCCGCCACCCTCCGGGC
CGTTGCTTCACAACGTTCAAATCCGCTCCCGGCGGATTTGTCCTACTCAGGAGAGCGTTCACCGACAAAC
AACAGATAAAACGAAAGGCCCAGTCTTCCGACTGAGCCTTTCGTTTTATTTGATGCCTGGCAGTTCCCTA
CTCTCGCGTTAACGCTAGCATGGATGTTTTCCCAGTCACGACGTTGTAAAACGACGGCCAGTCTTAAG
