>Addgene plasmid #63463 | pFusX4-55 | addgene partial sequence | sequence record 116203 | pCR8_R1 5'-cgaaccgaacaggcttatgt-3'
GGTGTGCGTCACCCGGCAACCTTGGGTAGCAGCGAAGTCGAGGCATTTCTGTCCTGGCTGGTCTAGACGT
CTCGGCCATGGTCCTGGCACAGCACCGGCAACAGCCGCTGCACCGTTTCGAGCGCTTGCTTGCCGCCATT
GTTGCTGGCGATAGCCACCACTTGGTCCGGGGTCAGGCCATGGTCCTGGCACAGCACCGGCAACAGCCGC
TGCACCGTTTCGAGCGCTTGCTTGCCGCCATCGTGGCTGGCGATAGCCACCACTTGGTCCGGAGTCAGGC
CATGGTCCTGGCACAGCACCGGCAACAGCCGCTGCACCGTTTCGAGCGCTTGCTTGCCGCCACCGTTGCT
GGCGATAGCCACCACTTGGTCCGGGGTCAGGGGAGACGCTTAAGACTGGCCGTCGTTTTACAACGTCGTG
ACTGGGAAAACATCCATGCTAGCGTTAACGCGAGAGTAGGGAACTGCCAGGCATCAAATAAAACGAAAGG
CTCAGTCGGAAGACTGGGCCTTTCGTTTTATCTGTTGTTTGTCGGTGAACGCTCTCCTGAGTAGGACAAA
TCCGCCGGGAGCGGATTTGAACGTTGTGAAGCAACGGCCCGGAGGGTGGCGGGCAGGACGCCCGCCATAA
ACTGCCAGGCATCAAACTAAGCAGAAGGCCATCCTGACGGATGGCCTTTTTGCGTTTCTACAAACTCTTC
CTGGCTAGCGGTACGCGTATTAATTGCGTTGCGCTCACTGCCCGCTTTCCAGTC
