[The description below was written by a language model from this plasmid's Addgene catalogue record.]
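Description:
pFusX4-55 is a library component plasmid of the FusX system, a one-step method for assembling TALE repeat arrays for genome engineering. It is built on the FusX4 backbone (about 3 kb without insert), is classified as a TALEN-type vector, and is maintained in E. coli as a high-copy plasmid under spectinomycin selection. The record provides no feature table, so the origin of replication and other backbone elements are not specified. The pCR8-named sequencing primers suggest a related backbone, but this is not explicitly recorded.

The insert is a synthetic trimer of TALE repeat units carrying the repeat variable diresidues (RVDs) NG, HD and NN, also named X4_TCG. Under the standard TALE recognition code, NG specifies T, HD specifies C and NN specifies G, so this module recognises the triplet TCG. It is designated to fill RVD positions 10 to 12 of the final array. The trimer was cloned using BsaI sites that were destroyed in the process, which is typical of Golden Gate-style cloning with type IIS enzymes that cut outside their recognition sequence and leave defined overhangs. The record does not state which enzyme or overhangs release the module during later assembly.

The plasmid has no expression function of its own. It serves as one member of a pre-made collection of triplet modules, and a user picks the plasmid matching the desired bases at each position. Modules from the different positional libraries are then combined in a single reaction into a receiver vector to build a custom TALEN or other TALE fusion directed at a chosen DNA target.
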