Addgene plasmid #63463: pFusX4-55
Purpose: Encodes RVD positions 10-12 in TALEN assembly
Depositing lab: Stephen Ekker. Depositing organization: Mayo Foundation for Medical Education and Research. Publication: FusX: A rapid one-step TALE assembly system for genome science. Ma AC, McNulty MS, Tanya PL, Jarryd CM, Martinez-Galvez G, Argue DP, Lee HB, Urban MD, Bullard CE, Blackburn PR, Man TK, Clark KJ, Ekker SC. Hum Gene Ther. 2016 Jun;27(6):451-63. doi: 10.1089/hum.2015.172 PubMed 26854857.
Backbone
  Vector backbone: FusX4
  Backbone size w/o insert (bp): 3008
  Vector type: TALEN
Growth in bacteria
  Bacterial resistance: Spectinomycin, 50 μg/mL
  Growth temperature: 37°C
  Growth strain: DH5alpha
  Copy number: High Copy
Gene/Insert
  Gene/Insert name: NG HD NN (alt name: X4_TCG)
  Species: Synthetic
  Mutation: none
  Cloning method: Restriction Enzyme; 5′ cloning site BsaI (destroyed during cloning); 3′ cloning site BsaI (destroyed during cloning)
  Sequencing primers: 5′ pCR8_F1; 3′ pCR8_R1
Terms and licenses: Academic/Nonprofit Terms; Industry Terms: Not Available to Industry
How to cite: pFusX4-55 was a gift from Stephen Ekker (Addgene plasmid # 63463 ; http://n2t.net/addgene:63463 ; RRID:Addgene_63463)
